>Addgene plasmid #22921 | pAAV-hNPPC-RFP | addgene full sequence | sequence record 485266 | Addgene NGS Result
CAGCAACGCGGCCTTTTTACGGTTCCTGGCCTTTTGCTGGCCTTTTGCTCACATGTTCTTTCCTGCGTTA
TCCCCTGATTCTGTGGATAACCGTATTACCGCCTTTGAGTGAGCTGATACCGCTCGCCGCAGCCGAACGA
CCGAGCGCAGCGAGTCAGTGAGCGAGCGCGCAGAGAGGGAGTGGCCAACTCCATCACTAGGGGTTCCTTG
TAGTTAATGATTAACCCGCCATGCTACTTATCTACGTAGCCATGCTCTAGAGGATCCTTCGAAATCTCCA
AGGCAGTTATGTGCTGATGGCACACCTCCCGGTGGCCCCTCCTGCCCAGGCCTCTGACTCTTACCCACCC
TGCCTCCCAGGCCCCAGCTAAGCAGAAGCTGCTCCACAGCCTGCCCCCCGGGAAGCCTCCCTCTGCAGAT
GACCACCGCCCAGTGGTCAGGAGTGGCAGCTCACCAGATTTCCCTTCCAAAGATGGGAAGGTGAGTCCAG
GGAATCGGCTCTGCCACAGTAGGTTGGGGGTGTCAGTTTTATTAATTTAGCCTCAAAGTTCAAACAGAGA
GGAGACCTAGATAGTCAATCACCTGGACGCGAATGTGTCTAGGAACACAGAAGACAGGAAGGACCAACCT
AAGGACGTTCAGACAGAAGGAAGTAGCCATGAACAGCGGAAGATTTCCTTAATAAGGGGCTTTAGAGGAT
GTACTGCTGGCCCCTGGAAACCAGCCCAGTGCTTGACTCTAGAGTCAGTCTGTGTGGCTCTGCCTGACTC
TTTAAACAGGTATAAAGAAAGCAAGTGTCAGAGAAGTTCCAGATGGTAACATCCTTCTTTGCACAGCAGG
CAAAAAGCAGAGGGAACTTTCACAGCCCACCTGGATACCCCTCCCTATACTGCTTTCTAGTTCCTCTTCC
TTTCTCCTCAAATGAAAGAGTGGTGCCACTCTATGGGTGTTAGCACGGAGAGGAATTGGGGGGCTGCGTG
GAGGTGGTGACTCAATTCACCAGAATCCACAGAAGGTGCCCTGTTGATGTCTGGATCTTCCTGGAGATCA
GGAAACTTTGCTGCCCCAAACTCAGACCTCAGGTGTTAGCTGTTTCCTAAGCAAAGTGACCTGTGTAGTG
GTTGCTCCAATGTTGTGAGTCAGGGTATGAGAGTGGGAAGGGGTAGCCTGAGAAAGGTGCCGACAGAGCA
GACCATGATGCGGCCGCCTTAGCAGCTCTGGGACCAGGCTCACTACCACGGAGGGAAGAGGGAGGCTTGG
AGGGAACCTGGTTCTCCAAGCCCCTCTTCACTCCAGTTGCCTTCCTGCCTCAGGCACAGCTTCCTCTCCC
TGGAAAATCTCGTCTGGGCTACTGTCTCCCCAGAATCGCCTTCACGCCTGGGGACAGCCACTGCACTCCT
GCGGCAACATTTGTTCTCTCTCCAGCCTGCGTCCTGCTCAGCAGCAGCCAGTCATAGATTCCTGCTCTTC
AATCAATTCGGGGGATCTGGGCTCTCCGCCTCTGCGGCCCACACCGCAGTGCCCAAATGCCCACCACACT
CCTTAGTGTCCAAGGGACCGAGAAGCCCAGTGCAAGGAGAGCAAGTTCGTGAGTGGTAGGGATATGTGGC
CATGTCCCGAGAGCCACGGGGACCTCTCTACAGTCAAAAACGGGAAGTTGACCACCTGTCACGGCTGGCA
GAGGCTGGACTGGGCCGCTGGCTAGGAAGCTCTCTCCCCAGCCTGTGAAAGTGCACAGGATACTGGAGCG
GGCTTCCCCCAGCAGCGGATCCTCGCGTGGGTGCAGGCAAGGTCAGGTGCGCATTGTTCCCACAGAGGGA
GTTCACCAGCGGAGTCAGACCCCGGGACGTTCTGTGTGGCCGAAACCGGCTGAACGTGAACCTAGAGCAG
TAACTGGCGAGCATACGATGCCGCGGAGCACACGCATGAGCATGAATATCTTGGTTCCGCGCTCGCAGTC
CCCTCGTTCCCGCCTTGCGCTCAAACACTCAGGCTGGCGACACCCCTGCACTCTCCAGTGTGGAAGACTT
GCGCTCCCCCCTGCGGCCCAGGCGAACCCCGCTCTCCCTGCGCCTCCCACCCCAGTCCTCCAACCCCATC
CTCTGCCTCCCCAACCTAACGACGTCGCTGTGGTCTGCGCTCCCGCCCTGACCGGCAGGTGAAAGGCGGA
GCTGCAATGCCATCCCGCGGCTGTCAGGTGCCCAGGGAAGAGTTTGGCGACAAGCAGGGCTGCGTGGATT
TCGGGCAGCGCCAACTTTCTGCCTGTATGACTTTGGGCAAGTGACTTCATTCCTCTGAGCCTGTCTTTGC
ACCTGCAAAGAGGGCTACGTATCCCTTCCAGGTAGAGTGAGTGCGATGAGGACCTAGTGGGTGCACAGGG
CACCAGGCGCACCGATGCTCGGCAGGCCAGGGCGCGCGCTCGCTGCAAATGGAGTTCCCCTGTGCGCTCA
GCTCTGCAGCTCCAAGTGCAGCCTGGAGCGAGCCCGCCGAGCCGCGGGATCCCTCCGGGGTGGGATAAGG
GAGGGGAGCCCCCGCGGCCCCCTCCCGGCCCTCGGCGCGGCCGCGTGCGTGGTGTCATTGGCCCGGGCGG
CCCGGTGGGCGGGAGGATGACATCAGCGGCAGGTTGGATTATAAAGGCGCGAGCAGAGTCACGGGCTCAG
AGCGCACCCAGCCGGCGCCGCGCAGCACTGGGACCCTGCTCGCCCTGCAGCCCAGCCAGCCTGCTCCGCA
TCCCCCTGCTGGTCTGCCCGCCGACCTGCGCGCCCTCGCTGCCGCCCGTGTGCGCCCCTCGACCCCAGCG
GCACCATGCATCTCTCCCAGCTGCTGGCCTGCGCCCTGCTGCTCACGCTGCTCTCCCTGGCGCGCCGAGC
TCGGATCCTGAGAACTTCAGGGTGAGTCTATGGGACCCTTGATGTTTTCTTTCCCCTTCTTTTCTATGGT
TAAGTTCATGTCATAGGAAGGGGAGAAGTAACAGGGTACACATATTGACCAAATCAGGGTAATTTTGCAT
TTGTAATTTTAAAAAATGCTTTCTTCTTTTAATATACTTTTTTGTTTATCTTATTTCTAATACTTTCCCT
AATCTCTTTCTTTCAGGGCAATAATGATACAATGTATCATGCCTCTTTGCACCATTCTAAAGAATAACAG
TGATAATTTCTGGGTTAAGGCAATAGCAATATTTCTGCATATAAATATTTCTGCATATAAATTGTAACTG
ATGTAAGAGGTTTCATATTGCTAATAGCAGCTACAATCCAGCTACCATTCTGCTTTTATTTTATGGTTGG
GATAAGGCTGGATTATTCTGAGTCCAAGCTAGGCCCTTTTGCTAATCATGTTCATACCTCTTATCTTCCT
CCCACAGCTCCTGGGCAACGTGCTGGTCTGTGTGCTGGCCCATCACTTTGGCAAAGCACGTGGGCCGCCT
CGGCCACCGGTCGCCACCATGGCCTCCTCCGAGGACGTCATCAAGGAGTTCATGCGCTTCAAGGTGCGCA
TGGAGGGCTCCGTGAACGGCCACGAGTTCGAGATCGAGGGCGAGGGCGAGGGCCGCCCCTACGAGGGCAC
CCAGACCGCCAAGCTGAAGGTGACCAAGGGCGGCCCCCTGCCCTTCGCCTGGGACATCCTGTCCCCCCAG
TTCCAGTACGGCTCCAAGGTGTACGTGAAGCACCCCGCCGACATCCCCGACTACAAGAAGCTGTCCTTCC
CCGAGGGCTTCAAGTGGGAGCGCGTGATGAACTTCGAGGACGGCGGCGTGGTGACCGTGACCCAGGACTC
CTCCCTGCAGGACGGCTCCTTCATCTACAAGGTGAAGTTCATCGGCGTGAACTTCCCCTCCGACGGCCCC
GTAATGCAGAAGAAGACTATGGGCTGGGAGGCCTCCACCGAGCGCCTGTACCCCCGCGACGGCGTGCTGA
AGGGCGAGATCCACAAGGCCCTGAAGCTGAAGGACGGCGGCCACTACCTGGTGGAGTTCAAGTCCATCTA
CATGGCCAAGAAGCCCGTGCAGCTGCCCGGCTACTACTACGTGGACTCCAAGCTGGACATCACCTCCCAC
AACGAGGACTACACCATCGTGGAGCAGTACGAGCGCGCCGAGGGCCGCCACCACCTGTTCCTGTAGAGTT
TAAACCGTACGGGAAACGGCCCTATTCTATAGTGTCACCTAAATGCTAGAGCTCGCTGATCAGCCTCGAC
TGTGCCTTCTAGTTGCCAGCCATCTGTTGTTTGCCCCTCCCCCGTGCCTTCCTTGACCCTGGAAGGTGCC
ACTCCCACTGTCCTTTCCTAATAAAATGAGGAAATTGCATCGCATTGTCTGAGTAGGTGTCATTCTATTC
TGGGGGGTGGGGTGGGGCAGGACAGCAAGGGGGAGGATTGGGAAGACAATAGCGCGGCCGCTCTAGAGCA
TGGCTACGTAGATAAGTAGCATGGCGGGTTAATCATTAACTACAAGGAACCCCTAGTGATGGAGTTGGCC
ACTCCCTCTCTGCGCGCTCGCTCGCTCACTGAGGCCGGGCGACCAAAGGTCGCCCGACGCCCGGGCTTTG
CCCGGGCGGCCTCAGTGAGCGAGCGAGCGCGCAGCTGGCGTAATAGCGAAGAGGCCCGCACCGATCGCCC
TTCCCAACAGTTGCGCAGCCTGAATGGCGAATGGCGATTCC
[38 nt withheld, positions 4662-4699]
C
[378 nt withheld, positions 4701-5078]
C
[91 nt withheld, positions 5080-5170]
A
[49 nt withheld, positions 5172-5220]
CCTTTGACGTTGGAGTCCACGTTCTTT
[37 nt withheld, positions 5248-5284]
ACCCTATCTCGGTCTATTCTTTTGATTTATAAGGGATTTTGCCGATTTCGGCCTATTGGTTAAAAAATGA
GCTGATTTAACAAAAATTTAACGCGAATTTTAACAAAATATTAACGCTTACAATTTAAATATTTGCTTAT
ACAATCT
[100 nt withheld, positions 5432-5531]
CTCAGGCAATGACCTGATAGCCTTTGTAG
[69 nt withheld, positions 5561-5629]
T
[44 nt withheld, positions 5631-5674]
ACCTACACATTACTCA
[44 nt withheld, positions 5691-5734]
TTGCGTTGAAATAAAGGCTTCTCCC
[83 nt withheld, positions 5760-5842]
TTCTTTGCCTTGCCTGTATGATTTATTGGATGTTGGAATCGCCTGATGCGGTATTTTCTCCTTACGCATC
TGTGCGGTATTTCACACCGCATATGGTGCACTCTCAGTACAATCTGCTCTGATGCCGCATAGTTAAGCCA
GCCCCGACACCCGCCAACACCCGCTGACGCGCCCTGACGGGCTTGTCTGCTCCCGGCATCCGCTTACAGA
CAAGCTGTGACCGTCTCCGGGAGCTGCATGTGTCAGAGGTTTTCACCGTCATCACCGAAACGCGCGAGAC
GAAAGGGCCTCGTGATACGCCTATTTTTATAGGTTAATGTCATGATAATAATGGTTTCTTAGACGTCAGG
TGGCACTTTTCGGGGAAATGTGCGCGGAACCCCTATTTGTTTATTTTTCTAAATACATTCAAATATGTAT
CCGCTCATGAGACAATAACCCTGATAAATGCTTCAATAATATTGAAAAAGGAAGAGTATGAGTATTCAAC
ATTTCCGTGTCGCCCTTATTCCCTTTTTTGCGGCATTTTGCCTTCCTGTTTTTGCTCACCCAGAAACGCT
GGTGAAAGTAAAAGATGCTGAAGATCAGTTGGGTGCACGAGTGGGTTACATCGAACTGGATCTCAACAGC
GGTAAGATCCTTGAGAGTTTTCGCCCCGAAGAACGTTTTCCAATGATGAGCACTTTTAAAGTTCTGCTAT
GTGGCGCGGTATTATCCCGTATTGACGCCGGGCAAGAGCAACTCGGTCGCCGCATACACTATTCTCAGAA
TGACTTGGTTGAGTACTCACCAGTCACAGAAAAGCATCTTACGGATGGCATGACAGTAAGAGAATTATGC
AGTGCTGCCATAACCATGAGTGATAACACTGCGGCCAACTTACTTCTGACAACGATCGGAGGACCGAAGG
AGCTAACCGCTTTTTTGCACAACATGGGGGATCATGTAACTCGCCTTGATCGTTGGGAACCGGAGCTGAA
TGAAGCCATACCAAACGACGAGCGTGACACCACGATGCCTGTAGCAATGGCAACAACGTTGCGCAAACTA
TTAACTGGCGAACTACTTACTCTAGCTTCCCGGCAACAATTAATAGACTGGATGGAGGCGGATAAAGTTG
CAGGACCACTTCTGCGCTCGGCCCTTCCGGCTGGCTGGTTTATTGCTGATAAATCTGGAGCCGGTGAGCG
TGGGTCTCGCGGTATCATTGCAGCACTGGGGCCAGATGGTAAGCCCTCCCGTATCGTAGTTATCTACACG
ACGGGGAGTCAGGCAACTATGGATGAACGAAATAGACAGATCGCTGAGATAGGTGCCTCACTGATTAAGC
ATTGGTAACTGTCAGACCAAGTTTACTCATATATACTTTAGATTGATTTAAAACTTCATTTTTAATTTAA
AAGGATCTAGGTGAAGATCCTTTTTGATAATCTCATGACCAAAATCCCTTAACGTGAGTTTTCGTTCCAC
TGAGCGTCAGACCCCGTAGAAAAGATCAAAGGATCTTCTTGAGATCCTTTTTTTCTGCGCGTAATCTGCT
GCTTGCAAACAAAAAAACCACCGCTACCAGCGGTGGTTTGTTTGCCGGATCAAGAGCTACCAACTCTTTT
TCCGAAGGTAACTGGCTTCAGCAGAGCGCAGATACCAAATACTGTTCTTCTAGTGTAGCCGTAGTTAGGC
CACCACTTCAAGAACTCTGTAGCACCGCCTACATACCTCGCTCTGCTAATCCTGTTACCAGTGGCTGCTG
CCAGTGGCGATAAGTCGTGTCTTACCGGGTTGGACTCAAGACGATAGTTACCGGATAAGGCGCAGCGGTC
GGGCTGAACGGGGGGTTCGTGCACACAGCCCAGCTTGGAGCGAACGACCTACACCGAACTGAGATACCTA
CAGCGTGAGCTATGAGAAAGCGCCACGCTTCCCGAAGGGAGAAAGGCGGACAGGTATCCGGTAAGCGGCA
GGGTCGGAACAGGAGAGCGCACGAGGGAGCTTCCAGGGGGAAACGCCTGGTATCTTTATAGTCCTGTCGG
GTTTCGCCACCTCTGACTTGAGCGTCGATTTTTGTGATGCTCGTCAGGGGGGCGGAGCCTATGGAAAAAC
GC
Features (pLannotate 1.2.2; 16 found; start..end, strand, type, name):
     43..166     +  rep_origin     RSF ori (fragment): Plasmids containing the RSF 1030 origin of replication can be propagated in E. coli cells that contain additional plasmids with compatible origins.
    160..208     -  repeat_region  AAV2 ITR (fragment): inverted terminal repeat of adeno-associated virus serotype 2 inverted
   2892..3367    +  intron         β-globin intron: internally truncated intron from human β-globin
   3449..4126    +  CDS            DsRed-Express: rapidly maturing tetrameric variant of DsRed fluorescent protein (Bevis and Glick, 2002) mammalian codon-optimized
   4156..4174    -  promoter       SP6 promoter: promoter for bacteriophage SP6 RNA polymerase
   4200..4311    +  polyA_signal   bGH poly(A) signal: bovine growth hormone polyadenylation signal
   4455..4587    +  repeat_region  AAV2 ITR (fragment): inverted terminal repeat of adeno-associated virus serotype 2 inverted
   4582..4651    +  CDS            lacZα (fragment): LacZα fragment of β-galactosidase; lacZ fragment
   4662..4967    +  CDS            M13 gene IV (fragment) (sequence partly withheld): pIV; IV; phage assembly
   4955..5383    +  rep_origin     f1 ori (sequence partly withheld): f1 bacteriophage origin of replication; arrow indicates direction of (+) strand synthesis
   5473..5876    +  CDS            M13 gene II (fragment) (sequence partly withheld): pII; II; replication
   5884..5983    -  misc_feature   bom (fragment): basis of mobility region from pBR322
   6085..6120    -  CDS            rop (fragment): Rop protein, which maintains plasmids at low copy number; rop
   6215..6319    +  promoter       AmpR promoter: bla
   6320..7180    +  CDS            AmpR: β-lactamase; bla; confers resistance to ampicillin, carbenicillin, and related antibiotics
   7351..7939    +  rep_origin     ori: high-copy-number ColE1/pMB1/pBR322/pUC origin of replication
