>Addgene plasmid #22921 | pAAV-hNPPC-RFP | analyzer sequence | sequence record 10505
CAGCAGCTGCGCGCTCGCTCGCTCACTGAGGCCGCCCGGGCAAAGCCCGGGCGTCGGGCGACCTTTGGTC
GCCCGGCCTCAGTGAGCGAGCGAGCGCGCAGAGAGGGAGTGGCCAACTCCATCACTAGGGGTTCCTTGTA
GTTAATGATTAACCCGCCATGCTACTTATCTACGTAGCCATGCTCTAGAGGATCCTTCGAAATCTCCAAG
GCAGTTATGTGCTGATGGCACACCTCCCGGTGGCCCCTCCTGCCCAGGCCTCTGACTCTTACCCACCCTG
CCTCCCAGGCCCCAGCTAAGCAGAAGCTGCTCCACAGCCTGCCCCCCGGGAAGCCTCCCTCTGCAGATGA
CCACCGCCCAGTGGTCAGGAGTGGCAGCTCACCAGATTTCCCTTCCAAAGATGGGAAGGTGAGTCCAGGG
AATCGGCTCTGCCACAGTAGGTTGGGGGTGTCAGTTTTATTAATTTAGCCTCAAAGTTCAAACAGAGAGG
AGACCTAGATAGTCAATCACCTGGACGCGAATGTGTCTAGGAACACAGAAGACAGGAAGGACCAACCTAA
GGACGTTCAGACAGAAGGAAGTAGCCATGAACAGCGGAAGATTTCCTTAATAAGGGGCTTTAGAGGATGT
ACTGCTGGCCCCTGGAAACCAGCCCAGTGCTTGACTCTAGAGTCAGTCTGTGTGGCTCTGCCTGACTCTT
TAAACAGGTATAAAGAAAGCAAGTGTCAGAGAAGTTCCAGATGGTAACATCCTTCTTTGCACAGCAGGCA
AAAAGCAGAGGGAACTTTCACAGCCCACCTGGATACCCCTCCCTATACTGCTTTCTAGTTCCTCTTCCTT
TCTCCTCAAATGAAAGAGTGGTGCCACTCTATGGGTGTTAGCACGGAGAGGAATTGGGGGGCTGCGTGGA
GGTGGTGACTCAATTCACCAGAATCCACAGAAGGTGCCCTGTTGATGTCTGGATCTTCCTGGAGATCAGG
AAACTTTGCTGCCCCAAACTCAGACCTCAGGTGTTAGCTGTTTCCTAAGCAAAGTGACCTGTGTAGTGGT
TGCTCCAATGTTGTGAGTCAGGGTATGAGAGTGGGAAGGGGTAGCCTGAGAAAGGTGCCGACAGAGCAGA
CCATGATGCGGCCGCCTTAGCAGCTCTGGGACCAGGCTCACTACCACGGAGGGAAGAGGGAGGCTTGGAG
GGAACCTGGTTCTCCAAGCCCCTCTTCACTCCAGTTGCCTTCCTGCCTCAGGCACAGCTTCCTCTCCCTG
GAAAATCTCGTCTGGGCTACTGTCTCCCCAGAATCGCCTTCACGCCTGGGGACAGCCACTGCACTCCTGC
GGCAACATTTGTTCTCTCTCCAGCCTGCGTCCTGCTCAGCAGCAGCCAGTCATAGATTCCTGCTCTTCAA
TCAATTCGGGGGATCTGGGCTCTCCGCCTCTGCGGCCCACACCGCAGTGCCCAAATGCCCACCACACTCC
TTAGTGTCCAAGGGACCGAGAAGCCCAGTGCAAGGAGAGCAAGTTCGTGAGTGGTAGGGATATGTGGCCA
TGTCCCGAGAGCCACGGGGACCTCTCTACAGTCAAAAACGGGAAGTTGACCACCTGTCACGGCTGGCAGA
GGCTGGACTGGGCCGCTGGCTAGGAAGCTCTCTCCCCAGCCTGTGAAAGTGCACAGGATACTGGAGCGGG
CTTCCCCCAGCAGCGGATCCTCGCGTGGGTGCAGGCAAGGTCAGGTGCGCATTGTTCCCACAGAGGGAGT
TCACCAGCGGAGTCAGACCCCGGGACGTTCTGTGTGGCCGAAACCGGCTGAACGTGAACCTAGAGCAGTA
ACTGGCGAGCATACGATGCCGCGGAGCACACGCATGAGCATGAATATCTTGGTTCCGCGCTCGCAGTCCC
CTCGTTCCCGCCTTGCGCTCAAACACTCAGGCTGGCGACACCCCTGCACTCTCCAGTGTGGAAGACTTGC
GCTCCCCCCTGCGGCCCAGGCGAACCCCGCTCTCCCTGCGCCTCCCACCCCAGTCCTCCAACCCCATCCT
CTGCCTCCCCAACCTAACGACGTCGCTGTGGTCTGCGCTCCCGCCCTGACCGGCAGGTGAAAGGCGGAGC
TGCAATGCCATCCCGCGGCTGTCAGGTGCCCAGGGAAGAGTTTGGCGACAAGCAGGGCTGCGTGGATTTC
GGGCAGCGCCAACTTTATGCCTGTATGACTTTGGGCAAGTGACTTCATTCCTCTGAGCCTGTCTTTGCAC
CTGCAAAGAGGGCTACGTATCCCTTCCAGGTAGAGTGAGTGCGATGAGGACCTAGTGGGTGCACAGGGCA
CCAGGCGCACCGATGCTCGGCAGGCCAGGGCGCGCGCTCGCTGCAAATGGAGTTCCCCTGTGCGCTCAGC
TCTGCAGCTCCAAGTGCAGCCTGGAGCGAGCCCGCCGAGCCGCGGGATCCCTCCGGGGTGGGATAAGGGA
GGGGAGCCCCCGCGGCCCCCTCCCGGCCCTCGGCGCGGCCGCGTGCGTGGTGTCATTGGCCCGGGCGGCC
CGGTGGGCGGGAGGATGACATCAGCGGCAGGTTGGATTATAAAGGCGCGAGCAGAGTCACGGGCTCAGAG
CGCACCCAGCCGGCGCCGCGCAGCACTGGGACCCTGCTCGCCCTGCAGCCCAGCCAGCCTGCTCCGCATC
CCCCTGCTGGTCTGCCCGCCGACCTGCGCGCCCTCGCTGCCGCCCGTGTGCGCCCCTCGACCCCAGCGGC
ACCATGCATCTCTCCCAGCTGCTGGCCTGCGCCCTGCTGCTCACGCTGCTCTCCCTGGCGCGCCGAGCTC
GGATCCTGAGAACTTCAGGGTGAGTCTATGGGACCCTTGATGTTTTCTTTCCCCTTCTTTTCTATGGTTA
AGTTCATGTCATAGGAAGGGGAGAAGTAACAGGGTACACATATTGACCAAATCAGGGTAATTTTGCATTT
GTAATTTTAAAAAATGCTTTCTTCTTTTAATATACTTTTTTGTTTATCTTATTTCTAATACTTTCCCTAA
TCTCTTTCTTTCAGGGCAATAATGATACAATGTATCATGCCTCTTTGCACCATTCTAAAGAATAACAGTG
ATAATTTCTGGGTTAAGGCAATAGCAATATTTCTGCATATAAATATTTCTGCATATAAATTGTAACTGAT
GTAAGAGGTTTCATATTGCTAATAGCAGCTACAATCCAGCTACCATTCTGCTTTTATTTTATGGTTGGGA
TAAGGCTGGATTATTCTGAGTCCAAGCTAGGCCCTTTTGCTAATCATGTTCATACCTCTTATCTTCCTCC
CACAGCTCCTGGGCAACGTGCTGGTCTGTGTGCTGGCCCATCACTTTGGCAAAGCACGTGGGCCGCCTCG
GCCACCGGTCGCCACCATGGCCTCCTCCGAGGACGTCATCAAGGAGTTCATGCGCTTCAAGGTGCGCATG
GAGGGCTCCGTGAACGGCCACGAGTTCGAGATCGAGGGCGAGGGCGAGGGCCGCCCCTACGAGGGCACCC
AGACCGCCAAGCTGAAGGTGACCAAGGGCGGCCCCCTGCCCTTCGCCTGGGACATCCTGTCCCCCCAGTT
CCAGTACGGCTCCAAGGTGTACGTGAAGCACCCCGCCGACATCCCCGACTACAAGAAGCTGTCCTTCCCC
GAGGGCTTCAAGTGGGAGCGCGTGATGAACTTCGAGGACGGCGGCGTGGTGACCGTGACCCAGGACTCCT
CCCTGCAGGACGGCTCCTTCATCTACAAGGTGAAGTTCATCGGCGTGAACTTCCCCTCCGACGGCCCCGT
AATGCAGAAGAAGACTATGGGCTGGGAGGCCTCCACCGAGCGCCTGTACCCCCGCGACGGCGTGCTGAAG
GGCGAGATCCACAAGGCCCTGAAGCTGAAGGACGGCGGCCACTACCTGGTGGAGTTCAAGTCCATCTACA
TGGCCAAGAAGCCCGTGCAGCTGCCCGGCTACTACTACGTGGACTCCAAGCTGGACATCACCTCCCACAA
CGAGGACTACACCATCGTGGAGCAGTACGAGCGCGCCGAGGGCCGCCACCACCTGTTCCTGTAGAGTTTA
AACCGTACGGGAAACGGCCCTATTCTATAGTGTCACCTAAATGCTAGAGCTCGCTGATCAGCCTCGACTG
TGCCTTCTAGTTGCCAGCCATCTGTTGTTTGCCCCTCCCCCGTGCCTTCCTTGACCCTGGAAGGTGCCAC
TCCCACTGTCCTTTCCTAATAAAATGAGGAAATTGCATCGCATTGTCTGAGTAGGTGTCATTCTATTCTG
GGGGGTGGGGTGGGGCAGGACAGCAAGGGGGAGGATTGGGAAGACAATAGCGCGGCCGCTCTAGAGCATG
GCTACGTAGATAAGTAGCATGGCGGGTTAATCATTAACTACAAGGAACCCCTAGTGATGGAGTTGGCCAC
TCCCTCTCTGCGCGCTCGCTCGCTCACTGAGGCCGGGCGACCAAAGGTCGCCCGACGCCCGGGCTTTGCC
CGGGCGGCCTCAGTGAGCGAGCGAGCGCGCCAGCTGGCGTAATAGCGAAGAGGCCCGCACCGATCGCCCT
TCCCAACAGTTGCGCAGCCTGAATGGCGAATGGAATTCCAGACGATTGAGCGTCAAAATGTAGGTATTTC
CATGAGCGTTTTTCCT
[38 nt withheld, positions 4637-4674]
C
[378 nt withheld, positions 4676-5053]
C
[91 nt withheld, positions 5055-5145]
A
[49 nt withheld, positions 5147-5195]
CCTTTGACGTTGGAGTCCACGTTCTTT
[37 nt withheld, positions 5223-5259]
ACCCTATCTCGGTCTATTCTTTTGATTTATAAGGGATTTTGCCGATTTCGGCCTATTGGTTAAAAAATGA
GCTGATTTAACAAAAATTTAACGCGAATTTTAACAAAAT
[37 nt withheld, positions 5369-5405]
T
[100 nt withheld, positions 5407-5506]
CTCAGGCAATGACCTGATAGCCTTTGTAG
[69 nt withheld, positions 5536-5604]
T
[44 nt withheld, positions 5606-5649]
ACCTACACATTACTCA
[44 nt withheld, positions 5666-5709]
TTGCGTTGAAATAAAGGCTTCTCCC
[83 nt withheld, positions 5735-5817]
TTCTTTGCCTTGCCTGTATGATTTATTGGATGTTGGAATTCCTGATGCGGTATTTTCTCCTTACGCATCT
GTGCGGTATTTCACACCGCATATGGTGCACTCTCAGTACAATCTGCTCTGATGCCGCATAGTTAAGCCAG
CCCCGACACCCGCCAACACCCGCTGACGCGCCCTGACGGGCTTGTCTGCTCCCGGCATCCGCTTACAGAC
AAGCTGTGACCGTCTCCGGGAGCTGCATGTGTCAGAGGTTTTCACCGTCATCACCGAAACGCGCGAGACG
AAAGGGCCTCGTGATACGCCTATTTTTATAGGTTAATGTCATGATAATAATGGTTTCTTAGACGTCAGGT
GGCACTTTTCGGGGAAATGTGCGCGGAACCCCTATTTGTTTATTTTTCTAAATACATTCAAATATGTATC
CGCTCATGAGACAATAACCCTGATAAATGCTTCAATAATATTGAAAAAGGAAGAGTATGAGTATTCAACA
TTTCCGTGTCGCCCTTATTCCCTTTTTTGCGGCATTTTGCCTTCCTGTTTTTGCTCACCCAGAAACGCTG
GTGAAAGTAAAAGATGCTGAAGATCAGTTGGGTGCACGAGTGGGTTACATCGAACTGGATCTCAACAGCG
GTAAGATCCTTGAGAGTTTTCGCCCCGAAGAACGTTTTCCAATGATGAGCACTTTTAAAGTTCTGCTATG
TGGCGCGGTATTATCCCGTATTGACGCCGGGCAAGAGCAACTCGGTCGCCGCATACACTATTCTCAGAAT
GACTTGGTTGAGTACTCACCAGTCACAGAAAAGCATCTTACGGATGGCATGACAGTAAGAGAATTATGCA
GTGCTGCCATAACCATGAGTGATAACACTGCGGCCAACTTACTTCTGACAACGATCGGAGGACCGAAGGA
GCTAACCGCTTTTTTGCACAACATGGGGGATCATGTAACTCGCCTTGATCGTTGGGAACCGGAGCTGAAT
GAAGCCATACCAAACGACGAGCGTGACACCACGATGCCTGTAGCAATGGCAACAACGTTGCGCAAACTAT
TAACTGGCGAACTACTTACTCTAGCTTCCCGGCAACAATTAATAGACTGGATGGAGGCGGATAAAGTTGC
AGGACCACTTCTGCGCTCGGCCCTTCCGGCTGGCTGGTTTATTGCTGATAAATCTGGAGCCGGTGAGCGT
GGGTCTCGCGGTATCATTGCAGCACTGGGGCCAGATGGTAAGCCCTCCCGTATCGTAGTTATCTACACGA
CGGGGAGTCAGGCAACTATGGATGAACGAAATAGACAGATCGCTGAGATAGGTGCCTCACTGATTAAGCA
TTGGTAACTGTCAGACCAAGTTTACTCATATATACTTTAGATTGATTTAAAACTTCATTTTTAATTTAAA
AGGATCTAGGTGAAGATCCTTTTTGATAATCTCATGACCAAAATCCCTTAACGTGAGTTTTCGTTCCACT
GAGCGTCAGACCCCGTAGAAAAGATCAAAGGATCTTCTTGAGATCCTTTTTTTCTGCGCGTAATCTGCTG
CTTGCAAACAAAAAAACCACCGCTACCAGCGGTGGTTTGTTTGCCGGATCAAGAGCTACCAACTCTTTTT
CCGAAGGTAACTGGCTTCAGCAGAGCGCAGATACCAAATACTGTCCTTCTAGTGTAGCCGTAGTTAGGCC
ACCACTTCAAGAACTCTGTAGCACCGCCTACATACCTCGCTCTGCTAATCCTGTTACCAGTGGCTGCTGC
CAGTGGCGATAAGTCGTGTCTTACCGGGTTGGACTCAAGACGATAGTTACCGGATAAGGCGCAGCGGTCG
GGCTGAACGGGGGGTTCGTGCACACAGCCCAGCTTGGAGCGAACGACCTACACCGAACTGAGATACCTAC
AGCGTGAGCTATGAGAAAGCGCCACGCTTCCCGAAGGGAGAAAGGCGGACAGGTATCCGGTAAGCGGCAG
GGTCGGAACAGGAGAGCGCACGAGGGAGCTTCCAGGGGGAAACGCCTGGTATCTTTATAGTCCTGTCGGG
TTTCGCCACCTCTGACTTGAGCGTCGATTTTTGTGATGCTCGTCAGGGGGGCGGAGCCTATGGAAAAACG
CCAGCAACGCGGCCTTTTTACGGTTCCTGGCCTTTTGCTGGCCTTTTGCTCACATGTTCTTTCCTGCGTT
ATCCCCTGATTCTGTGGATAACCGTATTACCGCCTTTGAGTGAGCTGATACCGCTCGCCGCAGCCGAACG
ACCGAGCGCAGCGAGTCAGTGAGCGAGGAAGCGGAAGAGCGCCCAATACGCAAACCGCCTCTCCCCGCGC
GTTGGCCGATTCATTAATG
Features (pLannotate 1.2.2; 16 found; start..end, strand, type, name):
      3..136     -  repeat_region  AAV2 ITR: inverted terminal repeat of adeno-associated virus serotype 2 inverted
   2820..3295    +  intron         β-globin intron: internally truncated intron from human β-globin
   3377..4054    +  CDS            DsRed-Express: rapidly maturing tetrameric variant of DsRed fluorescent protein (Bevis and Glick, 2002) mammalian codon-optimized
   4084..4102    -  promoter       SP6 promoter: promoter for bacteriophage SP6 RNA polymerase
   4128..4239    +  polyA_signal   bGH poly(A) signal: bovine growth hormone polyadenylation signal
   4383..4510    +  repeat_region  AAV2 ITR (fragment): inverted terminal repeat of adeno-associated virus serotype 2 inverted
   4508..4580    +  CDS            lacZα (fragment): LacZα fragment of β-galactosidase; lacZ fragment
   4589..4942    +  CDS            M13 gene IV (fragment) (sequence partly withheld): pIV; IV; phage assembly
   4930..5385    +  rep_origin     f1 ori (sequence partly withheld): f1 bacteriophage origin of replication; arrow indicates direction of (+) strand synthesis
   5448..5851    +  CDS            M13 gene II (fragment) (sequence partly withheld): pII; II; replication
   5858..5957    -  misc_feature   bom (fragment): basis of mobility region from pBR322
   6059..6094    -  CDS            rop (fragment): Rop protein, which maintains plasmids at low copy number; rop
   6189..6293    +  promoter       AmpR promoter: bla
   6294..7154    +  CDS            AmpR: β-lactamase; bla; confers resistance to ampicillin, carbenicillin, and related antibiotics
   7325..7913    +  rep_origin     ori: high-copy-number ColE1/pMB1/pBR322/pUC origin of replication
   8096..4       +  CDS            lacI (fragment) (across the origin): lac repressor; lacI; The lac repressor binds to the lac operator to inhibit transcription in E. coli. This inhibition can be relieved by adding lactose or isopropyl-β-D-thiogalactopyranoside (IPTG).
