[The description below was written by a language model from this plasmid's Addgene catalogue record and pLannotate feature annotations shown in this document.]
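Description:
pAAV-hNPPC-RFP is an adeno-associated virus transfer plasmid for mammalian expression, built on a pAAV backbone and carrying a red fluorescent reporter under a human neuropeptide gene promoter. It is maintained in E. coli as a high-copy plasmid through a ColE1/pUC-type origin and selected with ampicillin via the β-lactamase gene. An f1 phage origin is also present, flanked by M13 gene fragments, and short bom, rop, lacZα and lacI fragments appear to be backbone remnants. The recorded host is a recombination-deficient strain of the kind typically used to keep ITR repeats stable.

The payload lies between two AAV2 inverted terminal repeats, the cis elements needed for replication and packaging of the genome into AAV particles when rep, cap and helper functions are supplied in trans. According to the catalogue entry, the insert of about 4.1 kb consists of promoter sequence from the human C-type natriuretic peptide precursor gene (NPPC) driving DsRed-Express. The promoter is not annotated in either feature table, but it presumably occupies the roughly 2.7 kb unannotated stretch between the left ITR and a truncated human β-globin intron, which typically enhances transcript processing and expression. The mammalian codon-optimized DsRed-Express coding sequence follows, then a reverse-oriented SP6 promoter that serves as a sequencing primer site, and a bovine growth hormone polyadenylation signal.

Two sequence records are provided, of 7,944 and 8,146 nt. They show the same architecture, but in the shorter NGS-derived record the left ITR is annotated only as a short fragment, so ITR integrity may be worth checking. The associated publication tested short promoters in viral vectors for selective expression in mammalian inhibitory neurons, which indicates the construct's intended use.
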