Addgene plasmid #22921: pAAV-hNPPC-RFP
Depositing lab: Edward Callaway. Depositing organization: Salk Institute for Biological Studies. Publication: Short Promoters in Viral Vectors Drive Selective Expression in Mammalian Inhibitory Neurons, but do not Restrict Activity to Specific Inhibitory Cell-Types. Nathanson JL, Jappelli R, Scheeff ED, Manning G, Obata K, Brenner S, Callaway EM. Front Neural Circuits. 2009 Nov 9;3:19. doi: 10.3389/neuro.04.019.2009. eCollection 2009. PubMed 19949461.
Backbone
  Vector backbone: pAAV
  Backbone size w/o insert (bp): 4000
  Vector type: Mammalian Expression, AAV
Growth in bacteria
  Bacterial resistance: Ampicillin, 100 μg/mL
  Growth temperature: 37°C
  Growth strain: Stbl3
  Growth instructions: Stbl3
  Copy number: High Copy
Gene/Insert
  Gene/Insert name: human c-type natruiretic peptide precursor promoter driving DsRedExpress (alt name: NPPC)
  Species: H. sapiens (human)
  Insert size (bp): 4100
  Entrez Gene: NPPC (a.k.a. CNP, CNP2)
  Cloning method: Restriction Enzyme
  Sequencing primers: 5′ Unknown; 3′ SP6
Terms and licenses: Academic/Nonprofit Terms; Industry Terms: Not Available to Industry
How to cite: pAAV-hNPPC-RFP was a gift from Edward Callaway (Addgene plasmid # 22921 ; http://n2t.net/addgene:22921 ; RRID:Addgene_22921)
