>Addgene plasmid #22921 | pAAV-hNPPC-RFP | addgene partial sequence | sequence record 28795 | 22921 with hBglob-intron-R 5'-GGTGCAAAGAGGCATGATAC
AGATTAGGGAAAGTATTAGAAATAAGATAAACAAAAAAGTATATTAAAAGAAGAAAGCATTTTTTAAAAT
TACAAATGCAAAATTACCCTGATTTGGTCAATATGTGTACCCTGTTACTTCTCCCCTTCCTATGACATGA
ACTTAACCATAGAAAAGAAGGGGAAAGAAAACATCAAGGGTCCCATAGACTCACCCTGAAGTTCTCAGGA
TCCGAGCTCGGCGCGCCAGGGAGAGCAGCGTGAGCAGCAGGGCGCAGGCCAGCAGCTGGGAGAGATGCAT
GGTGCCGCTGGGGTCGAGGGGCGCACACGGGCGGCAGCGAGGGCGCGCAGGTCGGCGGGCAGACCAGCAG
GGGGATGCGGAGCAGGCTGGCTGGGCTGCAGGGCGAGCAGGGTCCCAGTGCTGCGCGGCGCCGGCTGGGT
GCGCTCTGAGCCCGTGACTCTGCTCGCGCCTTTATAATCCAACCTGCCGCTGATGTCATCCTCCCGCCCA
CCG
