>Addgene plasmid #22921 | pAAV-hNPPC-RFP | addgene partial sequence | sequence record 28796 | 22921 with dsRed1-N
GGGCCGCCCTTGGTCACCTTCAGCTTGGCGGTCTGGGTGCCCTCGTAGGGGCGGCCCTCGCCCTCGCCCT
CGATCTCGAACTCGTGGCCGTTCACGGAGCCCTCCATGCGCACCTTGAAGCGCATGAACTCCTTGATGAC
GTCCTCGGAGGAGGCCATGGTGGCGACCGGTGGCCGAGGCGGCCCACGTGCTTTGCCAAAGTGATGGGCC
AGCACACAGACCAGCACGTTGCCCAGGAGCTGTGGGAGGAAGATAAGAGGTATGAACATGATTAGCAAAA
GGGCCTAGCTTGGACTCAGAATAATCCAGCCTTATCCCAACCATAAAATAAAAGCAGAATGGTAGCTGGA
TTGTAGCTGCTATTAGCAATATGAAACCTCTTACATCAGTTACAATTTATATGCAGAAATATTTATATGC
AGAAATATTGCTATTGCCTTAACCCAGAAATTATCACTGTTATTCTTTAGAATGGTGCAAAGAGGCATGA
TACATTGTATCATTATTGCCCTGAAAGAAAGAGATTAGGGAAAGTATTAGAAATAAGATAAACAAAAAAG
TATATTAAAAGAAGAAAGCATTTTTTAAAATTACAAATGCAAAATTACCCTGATTTGGTCAATATGTGTA
CCCTGTTACTTCTCCCCTTCCTATGACATGAACTTAACCATAGAAAAGAAGGGGAAAGAAAACATCAAGG
GTCCC
